Addgene plasmid #126288: pGWB14-LYX070
Purpose: With a Nicotiana benthamiana transcription factor in PGWB14 backbone, for Agrobacterium mediated transient or stable expression corresponding transcription factor fused with a C-terminal HA tag.
Depositing lab: Silin Zhong. Depositing organization: Chinese University of Hong Kong.
Backbone
  Vector backbone: pGWB14
  Vector type: Plant Expression
  Selectable markers: Hygromycin
Growth in bacteria
  Bacterial resistance: Kanamycin, 50 μg/mL
  Growth temperature: 37°C
  Growth strain: DH5alpha
  Copy number: Low Copy
Gene/Insert
  Gene/Insert name: Niben101Scf06748g00004.1
  Species: Nicotiana benthamiana
  Promoter: CaMV 35S
  Tag / fusion protein: HA (C terminal on insert)
  Cloning method: Gibson Cloning
Terms and licenses: Academic/Nonprofit Terms; Industry Terms: Not Available to Industry
How to cite: pGWB14-LYX070 was a gift from Silin Zhong (Addgene plasmid # 126288 ; http://n2t.net/addgene:126288 ; RRID:Addgene_126288)
