[The description below was written by a language model from this plasmid's Addgene catalogue record and pLannotate feature annotations shown in this document.]
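Description:
pGWB14-LYX070 is a plant expression binary vector built on the pGWB14 backbone for Agrobacterium-mediated transient or stable expression of a Nicotiana benthamiana transcription factor (gene model Niben101Scf06748g00004.1). The backbone is an IncP-type broad-host-range replicon: the feature table shows oriV with its activator trfA, which allow low-copy maintenance in both E. coli and Agrobacterium, together with oriT and traJ for mobilisation. Bacterial selection is by kanamycin (KanR). Remnants of tetracycline resistance genes, an IS1 element and fragments of other backbone genes are also annotated.

Between the nopaline-type right and left T-DNA border repeats lie three cassettes. The main one places the transcription factor coding sequence under the constitutive CaMV 35S promoter, flanked by attB1 and attB2 Gateway sites (the insert itself is recorded as having been introduced by Gibson cloning), and fused in frame to a C-terminal 3xHA epitope tag followed by the NOS terminator. The annotation software matches part of the insert to Arabidopsis GAF1/IDD2, suggesting an IDD-family zinc finger protein, though the record itself does not name the family. A second cassette, 35S promoter driving HygR with a NOS terminator, provides hygromycin selection of transformed plant tissue. The sequence also contains a third unit not mentioned in the catalogue fields: a 35S promoter driving the tomato bushy stunt virus P19 silencing suppressor with a CaMV poly(A) signal, which would be expected to boost transgene expression in agroinfiltrated leaves by blocking post-transcriptional gene silencing.

The HA tag allows detection or immunoprecipitation of the expressed transcription factor with anti-HA antibodies. The record does not specify particular downstream assays.
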