Features (pLannotate 1.2.2; 36 found; start..end, strand, type, name):
      3..89      -  CDS            traI (fragment): TRAI6_ECOLX - Experimental evidence at protein level: Swiss-Prot protein existence level 1. The initiation process of transfer DNA synthesis requires the interaction of at least three plasmid-specific components (TraH, I, and J) at the transfer origin resulting in the assembly of a specialised nucleoprotein complex - the relaxosome. Site- and strand-specific cleavage at the transfer origin is dependent on TraI and TraJ. From Escherichia coli.
    127..498     -  CDS            traJ: oriT-recognizing protein; traJ
    531..640     -  oriT           oriT: incP origin of transfer
    772..962     +  rep_origin     ori (fragment): high-copy-number ColE1/pMB1/pBR322/pUC origin of replication
   1321..1971    -  CDS            TetR: tetracycline resistance regulatory protein; tetR
   2077..2326    +  CDS            TcR (fragment): tetracycline efflux protein; tetA; confers resistance to tetracycline
   2436..2460    -  misc_feature   RB T-DNA repeat: right border repeat from nopaline C58 T-DNA
   2490..2508    +  misc_feature   MCS (fragment): pUC18/19 multiple cloning site
   2559..2904    +  promoter       CaMV 35S promoter: strong constitutive promoter from cauliflower mosaic virus
   2856..2902    +  promoter       minimal CaMV 35S promoter: minimal 35S promoter from cauliflower mosaic virus
   2914..2932    -  misc_feature   MCS (fragment): pUC18/19 multiple cloning site
   2943..3458    +  CDS            P19_TBSVC: Experimental evidence at protein level: Swiss-Prot protein existence level 1. Acts as a suppressor of RNA-mediated gene silencing, also known as post-transcriptional gene silencing (PTGS), a mechanism of plant viral defense that limits the accumulation of viral RNAs. Binds to short interfering RNAs (siRNAs) with high affinity. Acts as a molecular caliper to specifically select siRNAs based on the length of the duplex region of the RNA (By similarity). From Tomato bushy stunt virus (strain Cherry) (TBSV).
   3531..3707    +  polyA_signal   CaMV poly(A) signal: cauliflower mosaic virus polyadenylation signal
   4210..4551    +  promoter       CaMV 35S promoter: strong constitutive promoter from cauliflower mosaic virus
   4577..4601    +  protein_bind   attB1: mutant version of attB; recombination site for the Gateway® BP reaction BP Clonase™
   4643..5536    +  CDS            GAF1 (fragment): IDD2_ARATH - Also known as IDD2 From Arabidopsis thaliana (Mouse-ear cress).
   6093..6117    -  protein_bind   attB2: mutant version of attB; recombination site for the Gateway® BP reaction BP Clonase™
   6146..6235    +  CDS            3xHA: three tandem HA epitope tags
   6269..6521    +  terminator     NOS terminator: nopaline synthase terminator and poly(A) signal
   6950..7202    -  terminator     NOS terminator: nopaline synthase terminator and poly(A) signal
   7226..7654    -  CDS            nos (fragment): DHNO_AGRT7 - Protein inferred from homology: Swiss-Prot protein existence level 3. From Agrobacterium tumefaciens (strain T37).
   7670..8695    -  CDS            HygR: aminoglycoside phosphotransferase from E. coli; aph(4)-Ia; confers resistance to hygromycin
   8705..9049    -  promoter       CaMV 35S promoter: strong constitutive promoter from cauliflower mosaic virus
   8706..8752    -  promoter       minimal CaMV 35S promoter: minimal 35S promoter from cauliflower mosaic virus
   9187..9342    +  CDS            lacZα (fragment) (sequence partly withheld): LacZα fragment of β-galactosidase; lacZ fragment
   9340..9640    +  rep_origin     M13 ori (fragment) (sequence partly withheld): M13 bacteriophage origin of replication; arrow indicates direction of (+) strand synthesis
   9641..9771    +  CDS            lacI (fragment): lac repressor; lacI; The lac repressor binds to the lac operator to inhibit transcription in E. coli. This inhibition can be relieved by adding lactose or isopropyl-β-D-thiogalactopyranoside (IPTG).
   9825..9849    -  misc_feature   LB T-DNA repeat: left border repeat from nopaline C58 T-DNA
  11306..11425   -  CDS            tetR (fragment): TETR1_ECOLX - Experimental evidence at protein level: Swiss-Prot protein existence level 1. TetR is the repressor of the tetracycline resistance element; its N-terminal region forms a helix-turn-helix structure and binds DNA. Binding of tetracycline to TetR reduces the repressor affinity for the tetracycline resistance gene (tetA) promoter operator sites. From Escherichia coli.
  11445..12593   -  CDS            trfA: trans-acting replication protein that binds to and activates oriV
  12892..13686   -  CDS            KanR: aminoglycoside phosphotransferase; aphA-3; confers resistance to kanamycin
  13878..14645   +  mobile_element IS1: prokaryotic transposable element IS1
  14654..14803   -  CDS            satA (fragment): STA_BACSU - Also known as yyaR. Experimental evidence at protein level: Swiss-Prot protein existence level 1. Involved in resistance to streptothricin, a broad-spectrum antibiotic produced by streptomycetes. Detoxifies streptothricin via acetylation of the beta amino group of the first beta-lysyl moiety of streptothricin. From Bacillus subtilis (strain 168).
  14802..14996   -  CDS            satA (fragment): STA_BACSU - Also known as yyaR. Experimental evidence at protein level: Swiss-Prot protein existence level 1. Involved in resistance to streptothricin, a broad-spectrum antibiotic produced by streptomycetes. Detoxifies streptothricin via acetylation of the beta amino group of the first beta-lysyl moiety of streptothricin. From Bacillus subtilis (strain 168).
  14999..15274   -  CDS            klaC (fragment): KLAC_ECOLX - Also known as telB. Protein predicted: Swiss-Prot protein existence level 4. Belongs to the kla operon, which is associated with cryptic tellurite resistance, and IncW plasmid fertility inhibition. From Escherichia coli.
  15338..15969   -  rep_origin     oriV: incP origin of replication
>Addgene plasmid #126288 | pGWB14-LYX070 | addgene full sequence | sequence record 246923 | Addgene NGS Result
TCGGTCTTGCCTTGCTCGTCGGTGATGTACTTCACCAGCTCCGCGAAGTCGCTCTTCTTGATGGAGCGCA
TGGGGACGTGCTTGGCAATCACGCGCACCCCCCGGCCGTTTTAGCGGCTAAAAAAGTCATGGCTCTGCCC
TCGGGCGGACCACGCCCATCATGACCTTGCCAAGCTCGTCCTGCTTCTCTTCGATCTTCGCCAGCAGGGC
GAGGATCGTGGCATCACCGAACCGCGCCGTGCGCGGGTCGTCGGTGAGCCAGAGTTTCAGCAGGCCGCCC
AGGCGGCCCAGGTCGCCATTGATGCGGGCCAGCTCGCGGACGTGCTCATAGTCCACGACGCCCGTGATTT
TGTAGCCCTGGCCGACGGCCAGCAGGTAGGCCGACAGGCTCATGCCGGCCGCCGCCGCCTTTTCCTCAAT
CGCTCTTCGTTCGTCTGGAAGGCAGTACACCTTGATAGGTGGGCTGCCCTTCCTGGTTGGCTTGGTTTCA
TCAGCCATCCGCTTGCCCTCATCTGTTACGCCGGCGGTAGCCGGCCAGCCTCGCAGAGCAGGATTCCCGT
TGAGCACCGCCAGGTGCGAATAAGGGACAGTGAAGAAGGAACACCCGCTCGCGGGTGGGCCTACTTCACC
TATCCTGCCCGGCTGACGCCGTTGGATACACCAAGGAAAGTCTACACGAACCCTTTGGCAAAATCCTGTA
TATCGTGCGAAAAAGGATGGATATACCGAAAAAATCGCTATAATGACCCCGAAGCAGGGTTATGCAGCGG
AAAAGCGCCACGCTTCCCGAAGGGAGAAAGGCGGACAGGTATCCGGTAAGCGGCAGGGTCGGAACAGGAG
AGCGCACGAGGGAGCTTCCAGGGGGAAACGCCTGGTATCTTTATAGTCCTGTCGGGTTTCGCCACCTCTG
ACTTGAGCGTCGATTTTTGTGATGCTCGTCAGGGGGGCGGAGCCTATGGAAAAACGCCAGCAACGCGGCC
TTTTTACGGTTCCTGGCCTTTTGCTGGCCTTTTGCTCACATGTTCTTTCCTGCGTTATCCCCTGATTCTG
TGGATAACCGTATTACCGCCTTTGAGTGAGCTGATACCGCTCGCCGCAGCCGAACGACCGAGCGCAGCGA
GTCAGTGAGCGAGGAAGCGGAAGAGCGCCAGAAGGCCGCCAGAGAGGCCGAGCGCGGCCGTGAGGCTTGG
ACGCTAGGGCAGGGCATGAAAAAGCCCGTAGCGGGCTGCTACGGGCGTCTGACGCGGTGGAAAGGGGGAG
GGGATGTTGTCTACATGGCTCTGCTGTAGTGAGTGGGTTGCGCTCCGGCAGCGGTCCTGATCAATCGTCA
CCCTTTCTCGGTCCTTCAACGTTCCTGACAACGAGCCTCCTTTTCGCCAATCCATCGACAATCACCGCGA
GTCCCTGCTCGAACGCTGCGTCCGGACCGGCTTCGTCGAAGGCGTCTATCGCGGCCCGCAACAGCGGCGA
GAGCGGAGCCTGTTCAACGGTGCCGCCGCGCTCGCCGGCATCGCTGTCGCCGGCCTGCTCCTCAAGCACG
GCCCCAACAGTGAAGTAGCTGATTGTCATCAGCGCATTGACGGCGTCCCCGGCCGAAAAACCCGCCTCGC
AGAGGAAGCGAAGCTGCGCGTCGGCCGTTTCCATCTGCGGTGCGCCCGGTCGCGTGCCGGCATGGATGCG
CGCGCCATCGCGGTAGGCGAGCAGCGCCTGCCTGAAGCTGCGGGCATTCCCGATCAGAAATGAGCGCCAG
TCGTCGTCGGCTCTCGGCACCGAATGCGTATGATTCTCCGCCAGCATGGCTTCGGCCAGTGCGTCGAGCA
GCGCCCGCTTGTTCCTGAAGTGCCAGTAAAGCGCCGGCTGCTGAACCCCCAACCGTTCCGCCAGTTTGCG
TGTCGTCAGACCGTCTACGCCGACCTCGTTCAACAGGTCCAGGGCGGCACGGATCACTGTATTCGGCTGC
AACTTTGTCATGCTTGACACTTTATCACTGATAAACATAATATGTCCACCAACTTATCAGTGATAAAGAA
TCCGCGCGTTCAATCGGACCAGCGGAGGCTGGTCCGGAGGCCAGACGTGAAACCCAACATACCCCTGATC
GTAATTCTGAGCACTGTCGCGCTCGACGCTGTCGGCATCGGCCTGATTATGCCGGTGCTGCCGGGCCTCC
TGCGCGATCTGGTTCACTCGAACGACGTCACCGCCCACTATGGCATTCTGCTGGCGCTGTATGCGTTGGT
GCAATTTGCCTGCGCACCTGTGCTGGGCGCGCTGTCGGATCGTTTCGGGCGGCGGCCAATCTTGCTCGTC
TCGCTGGCCGGCGCCAGATCTGGGGAACCCTGTGGTTGGCATGCACATACAAATGGACGAACGGATAAAC
CTTTTCACGCCCTTTTAAATATCCGATTATTCTAATAAACGCTCTTTTCTCTTAGGTTTACCCGCCAATA
TATCCTGTCAAACACTGATAGTTTAAACGTTGCGATTAAGAATTCGAGCTCGGTACCCCCCTACTCCAAA
AATGTCAAAGATACAGTCTCAGAAGACCAAAGGGCTATTGAGACTTTTCAACAAAGGGTAATTTCGGGAA
ACCTCCTCGGATTCCATTGCCCAGCTATCTGTCACTTCATCGAAAGGACAGTAGAAAAGGAAGGTGGCTC
CTACAAATGCCATCATTGCGATAAAGGAAAGGCTATCATTCAAGATGCCTCTGCCGACAGTGGTCCCAAA
GATGGACCCCCACCCACGAGGAGCATCGTGGAAAAAGAAGACGTTCCAACCACGTCTTCAAAGCAAGTGG
ATTGATGTGACATCTCCACTGACGTAAGGGATGACGCACAATCCCACTATCCTTCGCAAGACCCTTCCTC
TATATAAGGAAGTTCATTTCATTTGGAGAGGACAGCCCAAGCTTCGACTCTAGAGGATCCCCTTAAATCG
ATATGGAACGAGCTATACAAGGAAACGACGCTAGGGAACAAGCTAACAGTGAACGTTGGGATGGAGGATC
AGGAGGTACCACTTCTCCCTTCAAACTTCCTGACGAAAGTCCGAGTTGGACTGAGTGGCGGCTACATAAC
GATGAGACGAATTCGAATCAAGATAATCCCCTTGGTTTCAAGGAAAGCTGGGGTTTCGGGAAAGTTGTAT
TTAAGAGATATCTCAGATACGACAGGACGGAAGCTTCACTGCACAGAGTCCTTGGATCTTGGACGGGAGA
TTCGGTTAACTATGCAGCATCTCGATTTTTCGGTTTCGACCAGATCGGATGTACCTATAGTATTCGGTTT
CGAGGAGTTAGTATCACCGTTTCTGGAGGGTCTCGAACTCTTCAGCATCTCTGTGAGATGGCAATTCGGT
CTAAGCAAGAACTGCTACAGCTTGCCCCAATCGAAGTGGAAAGTAATGTATCAAGAGGATGCCCTGAAGG
TACTCAAACCTTCGAAAAAGAAAGCGAGTAAGTCGAGGGCGAGCTCGAATTCGGTACGCTGAAATCACCA
GTCTCTCTCTACAAATCTATCTCTCTCTATTTTCTCCATAAATAATGTGTGAGTAGTTTCCCGATAAGGG
AAATTAGGGTTCTTATAGGGTTTCGCTCATGTGTTGAGCATATAAGAAACCCTTAGTATGTATTTGTATT
TGTAAAATACTTCTATCAATAAAATTTCTAATTCCTAAAACCAAAATCCAGTACTAAAATCCAGATCTCC
CTGCAGGTCCCCAGATTAGCCTTTTCAATTTCAGAAAGAATGCTAACCCACAGATGGTTAGAGAGGCTTA
CGCAGCAGGTCTCATCAAGACGATCTACCCGAGCAATAATCTCCAGGAAATCAAATACCTTCCCAAGAAG
GTTAAAGATGCAGTCAAAAGATTCAGGACTAACTGCATCAAGAACACAGAGAAAGATATATTTCTCAAGA
TCAGAAGTACTATTCCAGTATGGACGATTCAAGGCTTGCTTCACAAACCAAGGCAAGTAATAGAGATTGG
AGTCTCTAAAAAGGTAGTTCCCACTGAATCAAAGGCCATGGAGTCAAAGATTCAAATAGAGGACCTAACA
GAACTCGCCGTAAAGACTGGCGAACAGTTCATACAGAGTCTCTTACGACTCAATGACAAGAAGAAAATCT
TCGTCAACATGGTGGAGCACGACACACTTGTCTACTCCAAAAATATCAAAGATACAGTCTCAGAAGACCA
AAGGGCAATTGAGACTTTTCAACAAAGGGTAATATCCGGAAACCTCCTCGGATTCCATTGCCCAGCTATC
TGTCACTTTATTGTGAAGATAGTGGAAAAGGAAGGTGGCTCCTACAAATGCCATCATTGCGATAAAGGAA
AGGCCATCGTTGAAGATGCCTCTGCCGACAGTGGTCCCAAAGATGGACCCCCACCCACGAGGAGCATCGT
GGAAAAAGAAGACGTTCCAACCACGTCTTCAAAGCAAGTGGATTGATGTGATATCTCCACTGACGTAAGG
GATGACGCACAATCCCACTATCCTTCGCAAGACCCTTCCTCTATATAAGGAAGTTCATTTCATTTGGAGA
GAACACGGGGGACTCTAGAGTTATCAACAAGTTTGTACAAAAAAGCAGGCTCCACCACTAGTATGATTAA
GGGCATGGTAGGAGATGATAGTATGTCAAATTTAACATCTGCATCTAATGAAGCAAGCATATCTTCAAGT
AATAGAGCTGAAATTGGTAGTACTCTCTACCCACAGCATCTTGCACCAACAAACATTCAAACACAACCAG
CTGCTAATAAGAAGAAGAGAAATCTACCAGGCAATCCAGATCCAGAAGCAGAAGTGATAGCTTTATCTCC
AAAAAGTCTATTGGCAACAAATAGATTTGTATGTGAGATCTGTAACAAAGGATTTCAAAGAGATCAAAAT
CTTCAACTACACAGAAGAGGTCATAATTTGCCATGGAAACTAAAGCAAAGAACAAACAAGGAAGTGAAGA
AGAAAGTATATGTGTGTCCAGAGCCTTCATGTGTACACCATCATCCTTCAAGGGCACTAGGGGATTTGAC
TGGAATTAAGAAGCATTTTTGTAGAAAACATGGTGAGAAGAAATGGAAGTGTGATAAATGTTCAAAGAGA
TATGCAGTTCAGTCTGATTGGAAAGCTCATTCCAAGATTTGTGGTACTAGAGAGTATAGATGTGATTGTG
GAACCCTTTTCTCTAGGAGGGATAGCTTCATCACACATAGAGCTTTTTGTGATGCATTAGCAGAAGAAAG
TGTAAGAACAACAAATCCTCTAATTTCTTCTTCTTCAACTTCCCATCACCTTAATCTCCATACCCTCCAA
AACTTCCAACTCAAACAAGAACAACAACAACAACTTAATAATTTCAACCTTCTTCCTCCCCACCCTTCGA
ACGAGCTTTCGTCTCAGTTATTCATTCATAACCCTACTAGTAGTAGCAGTAACAATATATTTGGAGCAGC
GGCAGCAGCAACATCAGCTCACATGAGTGCGACTGCATTACTACAAAAAGCAGCACAAATTGGTGTCACT
TCTTCTAATTCTAATTCTGCTCCTAGTTTTTTCAGTCCTACTACTATTGCTACTACAACTGGCATGGCAG
GTGGTGGTGATTTAGCCTCACGTGAATATCATCAGTTTCAAAATATTAGTGCCAATAATAGTACTATGGC
TCCCACTACTGGTAATTTTATTACTAGTCATGGCTTGGAATCTTATGGCAACAACAACAACAATAACAGA
GGTGCTTTTGATCATTTTAGTGTCAACTCTGGATTTATGGAACAAATCCATGACATGCAAAACATGATGG
CTGCTGCTACTACTACTGCTTTGTCTTGTACTACTAATAGTGTTGGTTTTGATGAAGGATTTGGTGGAGC
AAATAATCCTTTGATAATGAGAGGTAAAGAAAATAATGAAGGATTGACAAGAGATTTCTTGGGACTTAAA
GCATTTCCACATCATAGGGACTTTCTCAATAATACTACTACAACTGGTCTTCATCATCACATGGGTTCTT
CTTCTGCTGCTGCTGCTTCATTTGACCATCAGCAACATAATCAAAATCAATCACCCTGGCAAAATCCCGG
GGACCCAGCTTTCTTGTACAAAGTGGTTGATAACAGCGGGTTAATTAACATCTTTTACCCATACGATGTT
CCTGACTATGCGGGCTATCCCTATGACGTCCCGGACTATGCAGGATCCTATCCATATGACGTTCCAGATT
ACGCTGCTCAGTGCAGCGCTTAGAGCTCGAATTTCCCCGATCGTTCAAACATTTGGCAATAAAGTTTCTT
AAGATTGAATCCTGTTGCCGGTCTTGCGATGATTATCATATAATTTCTGTTGAATTACGTTAAGCATGTA
ATAATTAACATGTAATGCATGACGTTATTTATGAGATGGGTTTTTATGATTAGAGTCCCGCAATTATACA
TTTAATACGCGATAGAAAACAAAATATAGCGCGCAAACTAGGATAAATTATCGCGCGCGGTGTCATCTAT
GTTACTAGATCGGGAATTAGCTTCATCAACGCAAGACATGCGCACGACCGTCTGACAGGAGAGGAATTTC
CGACGAGCACAGAAAGGACTTGCTCTTGGACGTAGGCCTATTTCTCAGGCACATGTATCAAGTGTTCGGA
CGTGGGTTTTCGATGGTGTATCAGCCGCCGCCAACTGGGAGATGAGGAGGCTTTCTTGGGGGGCAGTCAG
CAGTTCATTTCACAAGACAGAGGAACTTGTAAGGAGATGCACTGATTTATCTTGGCGCAAACCAGCAGGA
CGAATTAGTGGGAATAGCCCGCGAATATCTAAGTTATGCCTGTCGGCATGAGCAGAAACTTCCAATTCGA
AACAGTTTGGAGAGGTTGTTTTTGGGCATACCTTTTGTTAGTCAGCCTCTCGATTGCTCATCGTCATTAC
ACAGTACCGAAGTTTGATCGATCTAGTAACATAGATGACACCGCGCGCGATAATTTATCCTAGTTTGCGC
GCTATATTTTGTTTTCTATCGCGTATTAAATGTATAATTGCGGGACTCTAATCATAAAAACCCATCTCAT
AAATAACGTCATGCATTACATGTTAATTATTACATGCTTAACGTAATTCAACAGAAATTATATGATAATC
ATCGCAAGACCGGCAACAGGATTCAATCTTAAGAAACTTTATTGCCAAATGTTTGAACGATCTGCTTCGA
CGCACTCCTTCTTTACTCCACCATCTCGTCCTTATTGAAAACGTGGGTAGCACCAAAACGAATCAAGTCG
CTGGAACTGAAGTTACCAATCACGCTGGATGATTTGCCAGTTGGATTAATCTTGCCTTTCCCCGCATGAA
TAATATTGATGAATGCATGCGTGAGGGGTATTTCGATTTTGGCAATAGCTGCAATTGCCGCGACATCCTC
CAACGAGCATAATTCTTCAGAAAAATAGCGATGTTCCATGTTGTCAGGGCATGCATGATGCACGTTATGA
GGTGACGGTGCTAGGCAGTATTCCCTCAAAGTTTCATAGTCAGTATCATATTCATCATTGCATTCCTGCA
AGAGAGAATTGAGACGCAATCCACACGCTGCGGCAACCTTCCGGCGTTCGTGGTCTATTTGCTCTTGGAC
GTTGCAAACGTAAGTGTTGGATCCCGGTCGGCATCTACTCTATTCCTTTGCCCTCGGACGAGTGCTGGGG
CGTCGGTTTCCACTATCGGCGAGTACTTCTACACAGCCATCGGTCCAGACGGCCGCGCTTCTGCGGGCGA
TTTGTGTACGCCCGACAGTCCCGGCTCCGGATCGGACGATTGCGTCGCATCGACCCTGCGCCCAAGCTGC
ATCATCGAAATTGCCGTCAACCAAGCTCTGATAGAGTTGGTCAAGACCAATGCGGAGCATATACGCCCGG
AGCCGCGGCGATCCTGCAAGCTCCGGATGCCTCCGCTCGAAGTAGCGCGTCTGCTGCTCCATACAAGCCA
ACCACGGCCTCCAGAAGAAGATGTTGGCGACCTCGTATTGGGAATCCCCGAACATCGCCTCGCTCCAGTC
AATGACCGCTGTTATGCGGCCATTGTCCGTCAGGACATTGTTGGAGCCGAAATCCGCGTGCACGAGGTGC
CGGACTTCGGGGCAGTCCTCGGCCCAAAGCATCAGCTCATCGAGAGCCTGCGCGACGGACGCACTGACGG
TGTCGTCCATCACAGTTTGCCAGTGATACACATGGGGATCAGCAATCGCGCATATGAAATCACGCCATGT
AGTGTATTGACCGATTCCTTGCGGTCCGAATGGGCCGAACCCGCTCGTCTGGCTAAGATCGGCCGCAGCG
ATCGCATCCATGGCCTCCGCGACCGGCTGCAGAACAGCGGGCAGTTCGGTTTCAGGCAGGTCTTGCAACG
TGACACCCTGTGCACGGCGGGAGATGCAATAGGTCAGGCTCTCGCTGAATTCCCCAATGTCAAGCACTTC
CGGAATCGGGAGCGCGGCCGATGCAAAGTGCCGATAAACATAACGATCTTTGTAGAAACCATCGGCGCAG
CTATTTACCCGCAGGACATATCCACGCCCTCCTACATCGAAGCTGAAAGCACGAGATTCTTCGCCCTCCG
AGAGCTGCATCAGGTCGGAGACGCTGTCGAACTTTTCGATCAGAAACTTCTCGACAGACGTCGCGGTGAG
TTCAGGCTTTTTCATATCGGGGTCGTCCTCTCCAAATGAAATGAACTTCCTTATATAGAGGAAGGGTCTT
GCGAAGGATAGTGGGATTGTGCGTCATCCCTTACGTCAGTGGAGATATCACATCAATCCACTTGCTTTGA
AGACGTGGTTGGAACGTCTTCTTTTTCCACGATGCTCCTCGTGGGTGGGGGTCCATCTTTGGGACCACTG
TCGGCAGAGGCATCTTGAACGATAGCCTTTCCTTTATCGCAATGATGGCATTTGTAGGTGCCACCTTCCT
TTTCTACTGTCCTTTTGATGAAGTGACAGATAGCTGGGCAATGGAATCCGAGGAGGTTTCCCGATATTAC
CCTTTGTTGAAAAGTCTCAATAGCCCTTTGGTCTTCTGAGACTGTATCTTTGATATTCTTGGAGTAGACG
AGAGTGTCGTGCTCCACCATGTTGACGGATCTCTAGGACGCGTCGACGCGTCGACGCGTCGACGCGTCGA
CGCGTCCTAGAAGCTAATTCACTGGCCGTCGTTTTACAACGTCGTGACTGGGAAAACCCTGGCGTTACCC
AACTTAATCGCCTTGCAGCACATCCCCCTTTCGCCAGCTGGCGTAATAGCGAAGAGGCCCGCACCGATCG
CCCTTCCCAACAGTTGCGCAGCCTGAATG
[44 nt withheld, positions 9340-9383]
C
[141 nt withheld, positions 9385-9525]
CCTTTGACGTTGGAGTCCACGTTCTTT
[37 nt withheld, positions 9553-9589]
ACCCTATCTCGGGCTATTCTTTTGATTTATAAGGGATTTTGCCGATTTCGGAACCACCATCAAACAGGAT
TTTCGCCTGCTGGGGCAAACCAGCGTGGACCGCTTGCTGCAACTCTCTCAGGGCCAGGCGGTGAAGGGCA
ATCAGCTGTTGCCCGTCTCACTGGTGAAAAGAAAAACCACCCCAGTACATTAAAAACGTCCGCAATGTGT
TATTAAGTTGTCTAAGCGTCAATTTGTTTACACCACAATATATCCTGCCACCAGCCAGCCAACAGCTCCC
CGACCGGCAGCTCGGCACAAAATCACCACTCGATACAGGCAGCCCATCAGTCCGGGACGGCGTCAGCGGG
AGAGCCGTTGTAAGGCGGCAGACTTTGCTCATGTTACCGATGCTATTCGGAAGAACGGCAACTAAGCTGC
CGGGTTTGAAACACGGATGATCTCGCGGAGGGTAGCATGTTGATTGTAACGATGACAGAGCGTTGCTGCC
TGTGATCAAATATCATCTCCCTCGCAGAGATCCGAATTATCAGCCTTCTTATTCATTTCTCGCTTAACCG
TGACAGGCTGTCGATCTTGAGAACTATGCCGACATAATAGGAAATCGCTGGATAAAGCCGCTGAGGAAGC
TGAGTGGCGCTATTTCTTTAGAAGTGAACGTTGACGATATCAACTCCCCTATCCATTGCTCACCGAATGG
TACAGGTCGGGGACCCGAAGTTCCGACTGTCGGCCTGATGCATCCCCGGCTGATCGACCCCAGATCTGGG
GCTGAGAAAGCCCAGTAAGGAAACAACTGTAGGTTCGAGTCGCGAGATCCCCCGGAACCAAAGGAAGTAG
GTTAAACCCGCTCCGATCAGGCCGAGCCACGCCAGGCCGAGAACATTGGTTCCTGTAGGCATCGGGATTG
GCGGATCAAACACTAAAGCTACTGGAACGAGCAGAAGTCCTCCGGCCGCCAGTTGCCAGGCGGTAAAGGT
GAGCAGAGGCACGGGAGGTTGCCACTTGCGGGTCAGCACGGTTCCGAACGCCATGGAAACCGCCCCCGCC
AGGCCCGCTGCGACGCCGACAGGATCTAGCGCTGCGTTTGGTGTCAACACCAACAGCGCCACGCCCGCAG
TTCCGCAAATAGCCCCCAGGACCGCCATCAATCGTATCGGGCTACCTAGCAGAGCGGCAGAGATGAACAC
GACCATCAGCGGCTGCACAGCGCCTACCGTCGCCGCGACCCCGCCCGGCAGGCGGTAGACCGAAATAAAC
AACAAGCTCCAGAATAGCGAAATATTAAGTGCGCCGAGGATGAAGATGCGCATCCACCAGATTCCCGTTG
GAATCTGTCGGACGATCATCACGAGCAATAAACCCGCCGGCAACGCCCGCAGCAGCATACCGGCGACCCC
TCGGCCTCGCTGTTCGGGCTCCACGAAAACGCCGGACAGATGCGCCTTGTGAGCGTCCTTGGGGCCGTCC
TCCTGTTTGAAGACCGACAGCCCAATGATCTCGCCGTCGATGTAGGCGCCGAATGCCACGGCATCTCGCA
ACCGTTCAGCGAACGCCTCCATGGGCTTTTTCTCCTCGTGCTCGTAAACGGACCCGAACATCTCTGGAGC
TTTCTTCAGGGCCGACAATCGGATCTCGCGGAAATCCTGCACGTCGGCCGCTCCAAGCCGTCGAATCTGA
GCCTTAATCACAATTGTCAATTTTAATCCTCTGTTTATCGGCAGTTCGTAGAGCGCGCCGTGCGTCCCGA
GCGATACTGAGCGAAGCAAGTGCGTCGAGCAGTGCCCGCTTGTTCCTGAAATGCCAGTAAAGCGCTGGCT
GCTGAACCCCCAGCCGGAACTGACCCCACAAGGCCCTAGCGTTTGCAATGCACCAGGTCATCATTGACCC
AGGCGTGTTCCACCAGGCCGCTGCCTCGCAACTCTTCGCAGGCTTCGCCGACCTGCTCGCGCCACTTCTT
CACGCGGGTGGAATCCGATCCGCACATGAGGCGGAAGGTTTCCAGCTTGAGCGGGTACGGCTCCCGGTGC
GAGCTGAAATAGTCGAACATCCGTCGGGCCGTCGGCGACAGCTTGCGGTACTTCTCCCATATGAATTTCG
TGTAGTGGTCGCCAGCAAACAGCACGACGATTTCCTCGTCGATCAGGACCTGGCAACGGGACGTTTTCTT
GCCACGGTCCAGGACGCGGAAGCGGTGCAGCAGCGACACCGATTCCAGGTGCCCAACGCGGTCGGACGTG
AAGCCCATCGCCGTCGCCTGTAGGCGCGACAGGCATTCCTCGGCCTTCGTGTAATACCGGCCATTGATCG
ACCAGCCCAGGTCCTGGCAAAGCTCGTAGAACGTGAAGGTGATCGGCTCGCCGATAGGGGTGCGCTTCGC
GTACTCCAACACCTGCTGCCACACCAGTTCGTCATCGTCGGCCCGCAGCTCGACGCCGGTGTAGGTGATC
TTCACGTCCTTGTTGACGTGGAAAATGACCTTGTTTTGCAGCGCCTCGCGCGGGATTTTCTTGTTGCGCG
TGGTGAACAGGGCAGAGCGGGCCGTGTCGTTTGGCATCGCTCGCATCGTGTCCGGCCACGGCGCAATATC
GAACAAGGAAAGCTGCATTTCCTTGATCTGCTGCTTCGTGTGTTTCAGCAACGCGGCCTGCTTGGCCTCG
CTGACCTGTTTTGCCAGGTCCTCGCCGGCGGTTTTTCGCTTCTTGGTCGTCATAGTTCCTCGCGTGTCGA
TGGTCATCGACTTCGCCAAACCTGCCGCCTCCTGTTCGAGACGACGCGAACGCTCCACGGCGGCCGATGG
CGCGGGCAGGGCAGGGGGAGCCAGTTGCACGCTGTCGCGCTCGATCTTGGCCGTAGCTTGCTGGACCATC
GAGCCGACGGACTGGAAGGTTTCGCGGGGCGCACGCATGACGGTGCGGCTTGCGATGGTTTCGGCATCCT
CGGCGGAAAACCCCGCGTCGATCAGTTCTTGCCTGTATGCCTTCCGGTCAAACGTCCGATTCATTCACCC
TCCTTGCGGGATTGCCCCGACTCACGCCGGGGCAATGTGCCCTTATTCCTGATTTGACCCGCCTGGTGCC
TTGGTGTCCAGATAATCCACCTTATCGGCAATGAAGTCGGTCCCGTAGACCGTCTGGCCGTCCTTCTCGT
ACTTGGTATTCCGAATCTTGCCCTGCACGAATACCAGCGACCCCTTGCCCAAATACTTGCCGTGGGCCTC
GGCCTGAGAGCCAAAACACTTGATGCGGAAGAAGTCGGTGCGCTCCTGCTTGTCGCCGGCATCGTTGCGC
CACATCTAGGTACTAAAACAATTCATCCAGTAAAATATAATATTTTATTTTCTCCCAATCAGGCTTGATC
CCCAGTAAGTCAAAAAATAGCTCGACATACTGTTCTTCCCCGATATCCTCCCTGATCGACCGGACGCAGA
AGGCAATGTCATACCACTTGTCCGCCCTGCCGCTTCTCCCAAGATCAATAAAGCCACTTACTTTGCCATC
TTTCACAAAGATGTTGCTGTCTCCCAGGTCGCCGTGGGAAAAGACAAGTTCCTCTTCGGGCTTTTCCGTC
TTTAAAAAATCATACAGCTCGCGCGGATCTTTAAATGGAGTGTCTTCTTCCCAGTTTTCGCAATCCACAT
CGGCCAGATCGTTATTCAGTAAGTAATCCAATTCGGCTAAGCGGCTGTCTAAGCTATTCGTATAGGGACA
ATCCGATATGTCGATGGAGTGAAAGAGCCTGATGCACTCCGCATACAGCTCGATAATCTTTTCAGGGCTT
TGTTCATCTTCATACTCTTCCGAGCAAAGGACGCCATCGGCCTCACTCATGAGCAGATTGCTCCAGCCAT
CATGCCGTTCAAAGTGCAGGACCTTTGGAACAGGCAGCTTTCCTTCCAGCCATAGCATCATGTCCTTTTC
CCGTTCCACATCATAGGTGGTCCCTTTATACCGGCTGTCCGTCATTTTTAAATATAGGTTTTCATTTTCT
CCCACCAGCTTATATACCTTAGCAGGAGACATTCCTTCCGTATCTTTTACGCAGCGGTATTTTTCGATCA
GTTTTTTCAATTCCGGTGATATTCTCATTTTAGCCATTTATTATTTCCTTCCTCTTTTCTACAGTATTTA
AAGATACCCCAAGAAGCTAATTATAACAAGACGAACTCCAATTCACTGTTCCTTGCATTCTAAAACCTTA
AATACCAGAAAACAGCTTTTTCAAAGTTGTTTTCAAAGTTGGCGTATAACATAGTATCGACGGAGCCGAT
TTTGAAACCACAATTATGGGTGATGCTGCCAACTTACTGATTTAGTGTATGATGGTGTTTTTGAGGTGCT
CCAGTGGCTTCTGTTTCTATCAGCTGTCCCTCCTGTTCAGCTACTGACGGGGTGGTGCGTAACGGCAAAA
GCACCGCCGGACATCAGCGCTATCTCTGCTCTCACTGCCGTAAAACATGGCAACTGCAGTTCACTTACAC
CGCTTCTCAACCCGGTACGCACCAGAAAATCATTGATATGGCCATGAATGGCGTTGGATGCCGGGCAACA
GCCCGCATTATGGGCGTTGGCCTCAACACGATTTTACGTCACTTAAAAAACTCAGGCCGCAGTCGGTAAC
CTCGCGCATACAGCCGGGCAGTGACGTCATCGTCTGCGCGGAAATGGACGAACAGTGGGGCTATGTCGGG
GCTAAATCGCGCCAGCGCTGGCTGTTTTACGCGTATGACAGTCTCCGGAAGACGGTTGTTGCGCACGTAT
TCGGTGAACGCACTATGGCGACGCTGGGGCGTCTTATGAGCCTGCTGTCACCCTTTGACGTGGTGATATG
GATGACGGATGGCTGGCCGCTGTATGAATCCCGCCTGAAGGGAAAGCTGCACGTAATCAGCAAGCGATAT
ACGCAGCGAATTGAGCGGCATAACCTGAATCTGAGGCAGCACCTGGCACGGCTGGGACGGAAGTCGCTGT
CGTTCTCAAAATCGGTGGAGCTGCATGACAAAGTCATCGGGCATTATCTGAACATAAAACACTATCAATA
AGTTGGAGTCATTACCCAATTATGATAGAATTTACAAGCTATAAGGTTATTGTCCTGGGTTTCAAGCATT
AGTCCATGCAAGTTTTTATGCTTTGCCCATTCTATAGATATATTGATAAGCGCGCTGCCTATGCCTTGCC
CCCTGAAATCCTTACATACGGCGATATCTTCTATATAAAAGATATATTATCTTATCAGTATTGTCAATAT
ATTCAAGGCAATCTGCCTCCTCATCCTCTTCATCCTCTTCGTCTTGGTAGCTTTTTAAATATGGCGCTTC
ATAGAGTAATTCTGTAAAGGTCCAATTCTCGTTTTCATACCTCGGTATAATCTTACCTATCACCTCAAAT
GGTTCGCTGGGTTTATCGCACCCCCGAACACGAGCACGGCACCCGCGACCACTATGCCAAGAATGCCCAA
GGTAAAAATTGCCGGCCCCGCCATGAAGTCCGTGAATGCCCCGACGGCCGAAGTGAAGGGCAGGCCGCCA
CCCAGGCCGCCGCCCTCACTGCCCGGCACCTGGTCGCTGAATGTCGATGCCAGCACCTGCGGCACGTCAA
TGCTTCCGGGCGTCGCGCTCGGGCTGATCGCCCATCCCGTTACTGCCCCGATCCCGGCAATGGCAAGGAC
TGCCAGCGCTGCCATTTTTGGGGTGAGGCCGTTCGCGGCCGAGGGGCGCAGCCCCTGGGGGGATGGGAGG
CCCGCGTTAGCGGGCCGGGAGGGTTCGAGAAGGGGGGGCACCCCCCTTCGGCGTGCGCGGTCACGCGCAC
AGGGCGCAGCCCTGGTTAAAAACAAGGTTTATAAATATTGGTTTAAAAGCAGGTTAAAAGACAGGTTAGC
GGTGGCCGAAAAACGGGCGGAAACCCTTGCAAATGCTGGATTTTCTGCCTGTGGACAGCCCCTCAAATGT
CAATAGGTGCGCCCCTCATCTGTCAGCACTCTGCCCCTCAAGTGTCAAGGATCGCGCCCCTCATCTGTCA
GTAGTCGCGCCCCTCAAGTGTCAATACCGCAGGGCACTTATCCCCAGGCTTGTCCACATCATCTGTGGGA
AACTCGCGTAAAATCAGGCGTTTTCGCCGATTTGCGAGGCTGGCCAGCTCCACGTCGCCGGCCGAAATCG
AGCCTGCCCCTCATCTGTCAACGCCGCGCCGGGTGAGTCGGCCCCTCAAGTGTCAACGTCCGCCCCTCAT
CTGTCAGTGAGGGCCAAGTTTTCCGCGAGGTATCCACAACGCCGGCGGCCGCGGTGTCTCGCACACGGCT
TCGACGGCGTTTCTGGCGCGTTTGCAGGGCCATAGACGGCCGCCAGCCCAGCGGCGAGGGCAACCAGCCC
GGTGAGCGTCGGAAAGGCGC
